>Addgene plasmid #200088 | WT TXNIP | addgene full sequence | sequence record 405851 | Addgene NGS Result
TGGAAGGGCTAATTCACTCCCAAAGAAGACAAGATATCCTTGATCTGTGGATCTACCACACACAAGGCTA
CTTCCCTGATTAGCAGAACTACACACCAGGGCCAGGGGTCAGATATCCACTGACCTTTGGATGGTGCTAC
AAGCTAGTACCAGTTGAGCCAGATAAGGTAGAAGAGGCCAATAAAGGAGAGAACACCAGCTTGTTACACC
CTGTGAGCCTGCATGGGATGGATGACCCGGAGAGAGAAGTGTTAGAGTGGAGGTTTGACAGCCGCCTAGC
ATTTCATCACGTGGCCCGAGAGCTGCATCCGGAGTACTTCAAGAACTGCTGATATCGAGCTTGCTACAAG
GGACTTTCCGCTGGGGACTTTCCAGGGAGGCGTGGCCTGGGCGGGACTGGGGAGTGGCGAGCCCTCAGAT
CCTGCATATAAGCAGCTGCTTTTTGCCTGTACTGGGTCTCTCTGGTTAGACCAGATCTGAGCCTGGGAGC
TCTCTGGCTAACTAGGGAACCCACTGCTTAAGCCTCAATAAAGCTTGCCTTGAGTGCTTCAAGTAGTGTG
TGCCCGTCTGTTGTGTGACTCTGGTAACTAGAGATCCCTCAGACCCTTTTAGTCAGTGTGGAAAATCTCT
AGCAGTGGCGCCCGAACAGGGACTTGAAAGCGAAAGGGAAACCAGAGGAGCTCTCTCGACGCAGGACTCG
GCTTGCTGAAGCGCGCACGGCAAGAGGCGAGGGGCGGCGACTGGTGAGTACGCCAAAAATTTTGACTAGC
GGAGGCTAGAAGGAGAGAGATGGGTGCGAGAGCGTCAGTATTAAGCGGGGGAGAATTAGATCGCGATGGG
AAAAAATTCGGTTAAGGCCAGGGGGAAAGAAAAAATATAAATTAAAACATATAGTATGGGCAAGCAGGGA
GCTAGAACGATTCGCAGTTAATCCTGGCCTGTTAGAAACATCAGAAGGCTGTAGACAAATACTGGGACAG
CTACAACCATCCCTTCAGACAGGATCAGAAGAACTTAGATCATTATATAATACAGTAGCAACCCTCTATT
GTGTGCATCAAAGGATAGAGATAAAAGACACCAAGGAAGCTTTAGACAAGATAGAGGAAGAGCAAAACAA
AAGTAAGACCACCGCACAGCAAGCGGCCGGCCGCTGATCTTCAGACCTGGAGGAGGAGATATGAGGGACA
ATTGGAGAAGTGAATTATATAAATATAAAGTAGTAAAAATTGAACCATTAGGAGTAGCACCCACCAAGGC
AAAGAGAAGAGTGGTGCAGAGAGAAAAAAGAGCAGTGGGAATAGGAGCTTTGTTCCTTGGGTTCTTGGGA
GCAGCAGGAAGCACTATGGGCGCAGCGTCAATGACGCTGACGGTACAGGCCAGACAATTATTGTCTGGTA
TAGTGCAGCAGCAGAACAATTTGCTGAGGGCTATTGAGGCGCAACAGCATCTGTTGCAACTCACAGTCTG
GGGCATCAAGCAGCTCCAGGCAAGAATCCTGGCTGTGGAAAGATACCTAAAGGATCAACAGCTCCTGGGG
ATTTGGGGTTGCTCTGGAAAACTCATTTGCACCACTGCTGTGCCTTGGAATGCTAGTTGGAGTAATAAAT
CTCTGGAACAGATTTGGAATCACACGACCTGGATGGAGTGGGACAGAGAAATTAACAATTACACAAGCTT
AATACACTCCTTAATTGAAGAATCGCAAAACCAGCAAGAAAAGAATGAACAAGAATTATTGGAATTAGAT
AAATGGGCAAGTTTGTGGAATTGGTTTAACATAACAAATTGGCTGTGGTATATAAAATTATTCATAATGA
TAGTAGGAGGCTTGGTAGGTTTAAGAATAGTTTTTGCTGTACTTTCTATAGTGAATAGAGTTAGGCAGGG
ATATTCACCATTATCGTTTCAGACCCACCTCCCAACCCCGAGGGGACCCGACAGGCCCGAAGGAATAGAA
GAAGAAGGTGGAGAGAGAGACAGAGACAGATCCATTCGATTAGTGAACGGATCTCGACGGTATCGCCGAA
TTCACAAATGGCAGTATTCATCCACAATTTTAAAAGAAAAGGGGGGATTGGGGGGTACAGTGCAGGGGAA
AGAATAGTAGACATAATAGCAACAGACATACAAACTAAAGAATTACAAAAACAAATTACAAAAATTCAAA
ATTTTCGGGTTTATTACAGGGACAGCAGAGATCCAGTTTGGACTAGGATCCTTTACCACTCCCTATCAGT
GATAGAGAAAAGTGAAAGTCGAGTTTACCACTCCCTATCAGTGATAGAGAAAAGTGAAAGTCGAGTTTAC
CACTCCCTATCAGTGATAGAGAAAAGTGAAAGTCGAGTTTACCACTCCCTATCAGTGATAGAGAAAAGTG
AAAGTCGAGTTTACCACTCCCTATCAGTGATAGAGAAAAGTGAAAGTCGAGTTTACCACTCCCTATCAGT
GATAGAGAAAAGTGAAAGTCGAGTTTACCACTCCCTATCAGTGATAGAGAAAAGTGAAAGTCGAGCTCGG
TACCCGGGTCGAGGTAGGCGTGTACGGTGGGAGGCCTATATAAGCAGAGCTCGTTTAGTGAACCGTCAGA
TCGCCTGGAGACGCCATCCACGCTGTTTTGACCTCCATAGAAGACACCGGGACCGATCCAGCCTCCGCGG
CCCCGAACTAGTCCAGTGTGGTGGAATTCTGCAGATATCAACAAGTTTGTACAAAAAAGCAGGCTTTAAA
GGAACCAATTCAGTCGACTGGATCCGGTACCGAATTCGCGGCCGCAATGGTGATGTTCAAGAAGATCAAG
TCTTTTGAGGTGGTCTTTAACGACCCTGAAAAGGTGTACGGCAGTGGCGAGAAGGTGGCTGGCCGGGTGA
TAGTGGAGGTGTGTGAAGTTACTCGTGTCAAAGCCGTTAGGATCCTGGCTTGCGGAGTGGCTAAAGTGCT
TTGGATGCAGGGATCCCAGCAGTGCAAACAGACTTCGGAGTACCTGCGCTATGAAGACACGCTTCTTCTG
GAAGACCAGCCAACAGGTGAGAATGAGATGGTGATCATGAGACCTGGAAACAAATATGAGTACAAGTTCG
GCTTTGAGCTTCCTCAGGGGCCTCTGGGAACATCCTTCAAAGGAAAATATGGGTGTGTAGACTACTGGGT
GAAGGCTTTTCTTGACCGCCCGAGCCAGCCAACTCAAGAGACAAAGAAAAACTTTGAAGTAGTGGATCTG
GTGGATGTCAATACCCCTGATTTAATGGCACCTGTGTCTGCTAAAAAAGAAAAGAAAGTTTCCTGCATGT
TCATTCCTGATGGGCGGGTGTCTGTCTCTGCTCGAATTGACAGAAAAGGATTCTGTGAAGGTGATGAGAT
TTCCATCCATGCTGACTTTGAGAATACATGTTCCCGAATTGTGGTCCCCAAAGCTGCCATTGTGGCCCGC
CACACTTACCTTGCCAATGGCCAGACCAAGGTGCTGACTCAGAAGTTGTCATCAGTCAGAGGCAATCATA
TTATCTCAGGGACATGCGCATCATGGCGTGGCAAGAGCCTTCGGGTTCAGAAGATCAGGCCTTCTATCCT
GGGCTGCAACATCCTTCGAGTTGAATATTCCTTACTGATCTATGTTAGCGTTCCTGGATCCAAGAAGGTC
ATCCTTGACCTGCCCCTGGTAATTGGCAGCAGATCAGGTCTAAGCAGCAGAACATCCAGCATGGCCAGCC
GAACCAGCTCTGAGATGAGTTGGGTAGATCTGAACATCCCTGATACCCCAGAAGCTCCTCCCTGCTATAT
GGATGTCATTCCTGAAGATCACCGATTGGAGAGCCCAACCACTCCTCTGCTAGATGACATGGATGGCTCT
CAAGACAGCCCTATCTTTATGTATGCCCCTGAGTTCAAGTTCATGCCACCACCGACTTATACTGAGGTGG
ATCCCTGCATCCTCAACAACAATGTGCAGTGACTCGAGATATCTAGACCCAGCTTTCTTGTACAAAGTGG
TTGATATCCAGCACAGTGGCGGCCGCTCGAGTCTAGAGGGCCCGCGGTTCGAATACCCATACGACGTCCC
AGACTACGCTTAGTAATGATTAATTAAACTAGAAATTCTACCGGGTAGGGGAGGCGCTTTTCCCAAGGCA
GTCTGGAGTAACCCACCCAAGATCTGGCCTCCGCGCCGGGTTTTGGCGCCTCCCGCGGGCGCCCCCCTCC
TCACGGCGAGCGCTGCCACGTCAGACGAAGGGCGCAGCGAGCGTCCTGATCCTTCCGCCCGGACGCTCAG
GACAGCGGCCCGCTGCTCATAAGACTCGGCCTTAGAACCCCAGTATCAGCAGAAGGACATTTTAGGACGG
GACTTGGGTGACTCTAGGGCACTGGTTTTCTTTCCAGAGAGCGGAACAGGCGAGGAAAAGTAGTCCCTTC
TCGGCGATTCTGCGGAGGGATCTCCGTGGGGCGGTGAACGCCGATGATTATATAAGGACGCGCCGGGTGT
GGCACAGCTAGTTCCGTCGCAGCCGGGATTTGGGTCGCGGTTCTTGTTTGTGGATCGCTGTGATCGTCAC
TTGGTGAGTAGCGGGCTGCTGGGCTGGCCGGGGCTTTCGTGGCCGCCGGGCCGCTCGGTGGGACGGAAGC
GTGTGGAGAGACCGCCAAGGGCTGTAGTCTGGGTCCGCGAGCAAGGTTGCCCTGAACTGGGGGTTGGGGG
GAGCGCAGCAAAATGGCGGCTGTTCCCGAGTCTTGAATGGAAGACGCTTGTGAGGCGGGCTGTGAGGTCG
TTGAAACAAGGTGGGGGGCATGGTGGGCGGCAAGAACCCAAGGTCTTGAGGCCTTCGCTAATGCGGGAAA
GCTCTTATTCGGGTGAGATGGGCTGGGGCACCATCTGGGGACCCTGACGTGAAGTTTGTCACTGACTGGA
GAACTCGGTTTGTCGTCTGTTGCGGGGGCGGCAGTTATGGCGGTGCCGTTGGGCAGTGCACCCGTACCTT
TGGGAGCGCGCGCCCTCGTCGTGTCGTGACGTCACCCGTTCTGTTGGCTTATAATGCAGGGTGGGGCCAC
CTGCCGGTAGGTGTGCGGTAGGCTTTTCTCCGTCGCAGGACGCAGGGTTCGGGCCTAGGGTAGGCTCTCC
TGAATCGACAGGCGCCGGACCTCTGGTGAGGGGAGGGATAAGTGAGGCGTCAGTTTCTTTGGTCGGTTTT
ATGTACCTATCTTCTTAAGTAGCTGAAGCTCCGGTTTTGAACTATGCGCTCGGGGTTGGCGAGTGTGTTT
TGTGAAGTTTTTTAGGCACCTTTTGAAATGTAATCATTTGGGTCAATATGTAATTTTCAGTGTTAGACTA
GTAAATTGTCCGCTAAATTCTGGCCGTTTTTGGCTTTTTTGTTAGACGAAGCTTGGTACCGAGCTCGGAT
CTCCACCCCGTACCGGTCCTGCAGTCGAATTCACCATGTCTAGACTGGACAAGAGCAAAGTCATAAACGG
AGCTCTGGAATTACTCAATGGTGTCGGTATCGAAGGCCTGACGACAAGGAAACTCGCTCAAAAGCTGGGA
GTTGAGCAGCCTACCCTGTACTGGCACGTGAAGAACAAGCGGGCCCTGCTCGATGCCCTGCCAATCGAGA
TGCTGGACAGGCATCATACCCACTTCTGCCCCCTGGAAGGCGAGTCATGGCAAGACTTTCTGCGGAACAA
CGCCAAGTCATACCGCTGTGCTCTCCTCTCACATCGCGACGGGGCTAAAGTGCATCTCGGCACCCGCCCA
ACAGAGAAACAGTACGAAACCCTGGAAAATCAGCTCGCGTTCCTGTGTCAGCAAGGCTTCTCCCTGGAGA
ACGCACTGTACGCTCTGTCCGCCGTGGGCCACTTTACACTGGGCTGCGTATTGGAGGAACAGGAGCATCA
AGTAGCAAAAGAGGAAAGAGAGACACCTACCACCGATTCTATGCCCCCACTTCTGAGACAAGCAATTGAG
CTGTTCGACCGGCAGGGAGCCGAACCTGCCTTCCTTTTCGGCCTGGAACTAATCATATGTGGCCTGGAGA
AACAGCTAAAGTGCGAAAGCGGCGGGCCGACCGACGCCCTTGACGATTTTGACTTAGACATGCTCCCAGC
CGATGCCCTTGACGACTTTGACCTTGATATGCTGCCTGCTGACGCTCTTGACGATTTTGACCTTGACATG
CTCCCCGGGTAACTAAGTAAGGATCCGCGGCCGCACTAGAGGAATTCCGCCCCTCTCCCCCCCCCCCCCC
TAACGTTACTGGCCGAAGCCGCTTGGAATAAGGCCGGTGTGCGTTTGTCTATATGTTATTTTCCACCATA
TTGCCGTCTTTTGGCAATGTGAGGGCCCGGAAACCTGGCCCTGTCTTCTTGACGAGCATTCCTAGGGGTC
TTTCCCCTCTCGCCAAAGGAATGCAAGGTCTGTTGAATGTCGTGAAGGAAGCAGTTCCTCTGGAAGCTTC
TTGAAGACAAACAACGTCTGTAGCGACCCTTTGCAGGCAGCGGAACCCCCCACCTGGCGACAGGTGCCTC
TGCGGCCAAAAGCCACGTGTATAAGATACACCTGCAAAGGCGGCACAACCCCAGTGCCACGTTGTGAGTT
GGATAGTTGTGGAAAGAGTCAAATGGCTCTCCTCAAGCGTATTCAACAAGGGGCTGAAGGATGCCCAGAA
GGTACCCCATTGTATGGGATCTGATCTGGGGCCTCGGTGCACATGCTTTACATGTGTTTAGTCGAGGTTA
AAAAAACGTCTAGGCCCCCCGAACCACGGGGACGTGGTTTTCCTTTGAAAAACACGATGATAAGCTTACC
GGTCCACCATGATTGAACAAGATGGATTGCACGCAGGTTCTCCGGCCGCTTGGGTGGAGAGGCTATTCGG
CTATGACTGGGCACAACAGACAATCGGCTGCTCTGATGCCGCCGTGTTCCGGCTGTCAGCGCAGGGGCGC
CCGGTTCTTTTTGTCAAGACCGACCTGTCCGGTGCCCTGAATGAACTGCAAGACGAGGCAGCGCGGCTAT
CGTGGCTGGCCACGACGGGCGTTCCTTGCGCAGCTGTGCTCGACGTTGTCACTGAAGCGGGAAGGGACTG
GCTGCTATTGGGCGAAGTGCCGGGGCAGGATCTCCTGTCATCTCACCTTGCTCCTGCCGAGAAAGTATCC
ATCATGGCTGATGCAATGCGGCGGCTGCATACGCTTGATCCGGCTACCTGCCCATTCGACCACCAAGCGA
AACATCGCATCGAGCGAGCACGTACTCGGATGGAAGCCGGTCTTGTCGATCAGGATGATCTGGACGAAGA
GCATCAGGGGCTCGCGCCAGCCGAACTGTTCGCCAGGCTCAAGGCGAGCATGCCCGACGGCGAGGATCTC
GTCGTGACCCATGGCGATGCCTGCTTGCCGAATATCATGGTGGAAAATGGCCGCTTTTCTGGATTCATCG
ACTGTGGCCGGCTGGGTGTGGCGGACCGCTATCAGGACATAGCGTTGGCTACCCGTGATATTGCTGAAGA
GCTTGGCGGCGAATGGGCTGACCGCTTCCTCGTGCTTTACGGTATCGCCGCTCCCGATTCGCAGCGCATC
GCCTTCTATCGCCTTCTTGACGAGTTCTTCTGATGTACAAGTAAAGCGGCCGCGACTCTAGATCATAATC
AGCCATACCACATTTGTAGAGGTTTTACTTGCTTTAAAAAACCTCCCACACCTCCCCCTGAACCTGAAAC
ATAAAATGAATGCAATTGTTGTTGTTTAGTCCCTCCCAATTCGATATCAAGCTTATCGCGATAGATCCTA
ATCAACCTCTGGATTACAAAATTTGTGAAAGATTGACTGGTATTCTTAACTATGTTGCTCCTTTTACGCT
ATGTGGATACGCTGCTTTAATGCCTTTGTATCATGCTATTGCTTCCCGTATGGCTTTCATTTTCTCCTCC
TTGTATAAATCCTGGTTGCTGTCTCTTTATGAGGAGTTGTGGCCCGTTGTCAGGCAACGTGGCGTGGTGT
GCACTGTGTTTGCTGACGCAACCCCCACTGGTTGGGGCATTGCCACCACCTGTCAGCTCCTTTCCGGGAC
TTTCGCTTTCCCCCTCCCTATTGCCACGGCGGAACTCATCGCCGCCTGCCTTGCCCGCTGCTGGACAGGG
GCTCGGCTGTTGGGCACTGACAATTCCGTGGTGTTGTCGGGGAAATCATCGTCCTTTCCTTGGCTGCTCG
CCTGTGTTGCCACCTGGATTCTGCGCGGGACGTCCTTCTGCTACGTCCCTTCGGCCCTCAATCCAGCGGA
CCTTCCTTCCCGCGGCCTGCTGCCGGCTCTGCGGCCTCTTCCGCGTCTTCGCCTTCGCCCTCAGACGAGT
CGGATCTCCCTTTGGGCCGCCTCCCCGCCTGAGATCCTTTAAGACCAATGACTTACAAGGCAGCTGTAGA
TCTTAGCCACTTTTTAAAAGAAAAGGGGGGACTGGAAGGGCTAATTCACTCCCAACGAAGACAAGATCTG
CTTTTTGCTTGTACTGGGTCTCTCTGGTTAGACCAGATCTGAGCCTGGGAGCTCTCTGGCTAACTAGGGA
ACCCACTGCTTAAGCCTCAATAAAGCTTGCCTTGAGTGCTTCAAGTAGTGTGTGCCCGTCTGTTGTGTGA
CTCTGGTAACTAGAGATCCCTCAGACCCTTTTAGTCAGTGTGGAAAATCTCTAGCAGTAGTAGTTCATGT
CATCTTATTATTCAGTATTTATAACTTGCAAAGAAATGAATATCAGAGAGTGAGAGGCCCGGGTTAATTA
AGGAAAGGGCTAGATCATTCTTGAAGACGAAAGGGCCTCGTGATACGCCTATTTTTATAGGTTAATGTCA
TGATAATAATGGTTTCTTAGACGTCAGGTGGCACTTTTCGGGGAAATGTGCGCGGAACCCCTATTTGTTT
ATTTTTCTAAATACATTCAAATATGTATCCGCTCATGAGACAATAACCCTGATAAATGCTTCAATAATAT
TGAAAAAGGAAGAGTATGAGTATTCAACATTTCCGTGTCGCCCTTATTCCCTTTTTTGCGGCATTTTGCC
TTCCTGTTTTTGCTCACCCAGAAACGCTGGTGAAAGTAAAAGATGCTGAAGATCAGTTGGGTGCACGAGT
GGGTTACATCGAACTGGATCTCAACAGCGGTAAGATCCTTGAGAGTTTTCGCCCCGAAGAACGTTTTCCA
ATGATGAGCACTTTTAAAGTTCTGCTATGTGGCGCGGTATTATCCCGTGTTGACGCCGGGCAAGAGCAAC
TCGGTCGCCGCATACACTATTCTCAGAATGACTTGGTTGAGTACTCACCAGTCACAGAAAAGCATCTTAC
GGATGGCATGACAGTAAGAGAATTATGCAGTGCTGCCATAACCATGAGTGATAACACTGCGGCCAACTTA
CTTCTGACAACGATCGGAGGACCGAAGGAGCTAACCGCTTTTTTGCACAACATGGGGGATCATGTAACTC
GCCTTGATCGTTGGGAACCGGAGCTGAATGAAGCCATACCAAACGACGAGCGTGACACCACGATGCCTGT
AGCAATGGCAACAACGTTGCGCAAACTATTAACTGGCGAACTACTTACTCTAGCTTCCCGGCAACAATTA
ATAGACTGGATGGAGGCGGATAAAGTTGCAGGACCACTTCTGCGCTCGGCCCTTCCGGCTGGCTGGTTTA
TTGCTGATAAATCTGGAGCCGGTGAGCGTGGGTCTCGCGGTATCATTGCAGCACTGGGGCCAGATGGTAA
GCCCTCCCGTATCGTAGTTATCTACACGACGGGGAGTCAGGCAACTATGGATGAACGAAATAGACAGATC
GCTGAGATAGGTGCCTCACTGATTAAGCATTGGTAACTGTCAGACCAAGTTTACTCATATATACTTTAGA
TTGATTTAAAACTTCATTTTTAATTTAAAAGGATCTAGGTGAAGATCCTTTTTGATAATCTCATGACCAA
AATCCCTTAACGTGAGTTTTCGTTCCACTGAGCGTCAGACCCCGTAGAAAAGATCAAAGGATCTTCTTGA
GATCCTTTTTTTCTGCGCGTAATCTGCTGCTTGCAAACAAAAAAACCACCGCTACCAGCGGTGGTTTGTT
TGCCGGATCAAGAGCTACCAACTCTTTTTCCGAAGGTAACTGGCTTCAGCAGAGCGCAGATACCAAATAC
TGTTCTTCTAGTGTAGCCGTAGTTAGGCCACCACTTCAAGAACTCTGTAGCACCGCCTACATACCTCGCT
CTGCTAATCCTGTTACCAGTGGCTGCTGCCAGTGGCGATAAGTCGTGTCTTACCGGGTTGGACTCAAGAC
GATAGTTACCGGATAAGGCGCAGCGGTCGGGCTGAACGGGGGGTTCGTGCACACAGCCCAGCTTGGAGCG
AACGACCTACACCGAACTGAGATACCTACAGCGTGAGCTATGAGAAAGCGCCACGCTTCCCGAAGGGAGA
AAGGCGGACAGGTATCCGGTAAGCGGCAGGGTCGGAACAGGAGAGCGCACGAGGGAGCTTCCAGGGGGAA
ACGCCTGGTATCTTTATAGTCCTGTCGGGTTTCGCCACCTCTGACTTGAGCGTCGATTTTTGTGATGCTC
GTCAGGGGGGCGGAGCCTATGGAAAAACGCCAGCAACGCGGCCTTTTTACGGTTCCTGGCCTTTTGCTGG
CCTTTTGCTCACATGTTCTTTCCTGCGTTATCCCCTGATTCTGTGGATAACCGTATTACCGCCTTTGAGT
GAGCTGATACCGCTCGCCGCAGCCGAACGACCGAGCGCAGCGAGTCAGTGAGCGAGGAAGCGGAAGAGCG
CCCAATACGCAAACCGCCTCTCCCCGCGCGTTGGCCGATTCATTAATGCAGCAAGCTCATGGCTGACTAA
TTTTTTTTATTTATGCAGAGGCCGAGGCCGCCTCGGCCTCTGAGCTATTCCAGAAGTAGTGAGGAGGCTT
TTTTGGAGGCCTAGGCTTTTGCAAAAAGCTCCCCGTGGCACGACAGGTTTCCCGACTGGAAAGCGGGCAG
TGAGCGCAACGCAATTAATGTGAGTTAGCTCACTCATTAGGCACCCCAGGCTTTACACTTTATGCTTCCG
GCTCGTATGTTGTGTGGAATTGTGAGCGGATAACAATTTCACACAGGAAACAGCTATGACATGATTACGA
ATTTCACAAATAAAGCATTTTTTTCACTGCATTCTAGTTGTGGTTTGTCCAAACTCATCAATGTATCTTA
TCATGTCTGGATCAACTGGATAACTCAAGCTAACCAAAATCATCCCAAACTTCCCACCCCATACCCTATT
ACCACTGCCAATTACCTGTGGTTTCATTTACTCTAAACCTGTGATTCCTCTGAATTATTTTCATTTTAAA
GAAATTGTATTTGTTAAATATGTACTACAAACTTAGTAGT
Features (pLannotate 1.2.2; 34 found; start..end, strand, type, name):
    377..634     +  LTR            5' LTR (truncated): truncated 5' long terminal repeat (LTR) from HIV-1
    681..806     +  misc_feature   HIV-1 Ψ: packaging signal of human immunodeficiency virus type 1
    790..1128    +  CDS            HIV-1 gag (fragment): gag protein from human immunodeficiency virus 1; gag
   1303..1536    +  misc_feature   RRE: The Rev response element (RRE) of HIV-1 allows for Rev-dependent mRNA export from the nucleus to the cytoplasm.
   1913..2013    +  CDS            Rev (fragment): human immunodeficiency virus 1 (HIV-1) Rev protein; rev; enhances nuclear export of unspliced and incompletely spliced viral mRNAs
   2058..2175    +  misc_feature   cPPT/CTS: central polypurine tract and central termination sequence of HIV-1
   2230..2500    +  protein_bind   tetracycline response element: contains seven copies of the tetracycline operator tetO tetracycline repressor TetR
   2511..2528    +  misc_feature   MCS (fragment): pUC18/19 multiple cloning site
   2533..2571    +  promoter       minimal CMV promoter: human cytomegalovirus (CMV) immediate early promoter
   2701..2725    +  protein_bind   attB1: mutant version of attB; recombination site for the Gateway® BP reaction BP Clonase™
   2777..3949    +  CDS            TXNIP: TXNIP_HUMAN - Also known as VDUP1. Experimental evidence at protein level: Swiss-Prot protein existence level 1. May act as an oxidative stress mediator by inhibiting thioredoxin activity or by limiting its bioavailability. Interacts with COPS5 and restores COPS5-induced suppression of CDKN1B stability, blocking the COPS5-mediated translocation of CDKN1B from the nucleus to the cytoplasm. Functions as a transcriptional repressor, possibly by acting as a bridge molecule between transcription factors and corepressor complexes, and over-expression will induce G0/G1 cell cycle arrest. Required for
   3967..3991    -  protein_bind   attB2: mutant version of attB; recombination site for the Gateway® BP reaction BP Clonase™
   4103..4138    +  promoter       PGK promoter (fragment): mouse phosphoglycerate kinase 1 promoter
   4156..5367    +  promoter       UbC promoter: human ubiquitin C promoter
   5426..6123    +  CDS            rtTA3 (fragment): reverse tetracycline transactivator 3 activates expression from Tet-responsive promoters in the presence of doxycycline
   6053..6163    +  CDS            VP48: 3 tandem repeats of the minimal activation domain of herpes simplex virus VP16 (Cheng et al., 2013)
   6321..6783    +  misc_feature   IRES: internal ribosome entry site (IRES) of the encephalomyocarditis virus (EMCV)
   6799..7593    +  CDS            NeoR/KanR: aminoglycoside phosphotransferase from Tn5; aph(3')-II (or nptII); confers resistance to neomycin, kanamycin, and G418 (Geneticin®)
   7621..7704    +  CDS            large T antigen (fragment): large T antigen from SV40 (simian virus 40)
   7738..7758    +  misc_feature   MCS (fragment): pBluescript multiple cloning site
   7770..8358    +  misc_feature   WPRE: woodchuck hepatitis virus posttranscriptional regulatory element
   8366..8431    +  CDS            nef (fragment): NEF_HV1Z2 - Experimental evidence at protein level: Swiss-Prot protein existence level 1. Extracellular Nef protein targets CD4(+) T-lymphocytes for apoptosis by interacting with CXCR4 surface receptors. From Human immunodeficiency virus type 1 group M subtype D (isolate Z2/CDC-Z34) (HIV-1).
   8433..8666    +  LTR            3' LTR (ΔU3): self-inactivating 3' long terminal repeat (LTR) from HIV-1
   8871..8975    +  promoter       AmpR promoter: bla
   8976..9836    +  CDS            AmpR: β-lactamase; bla; confers resistance to ampicillin, carbenicillin, and related antibiotics
  10007..10595   +  rep_origin     ori: high-copy-number ColE1/pMB1/pBR322/pUC origin of replication
  10778..10832   +  CDS            lacI (fragment): lac repressor; lacI; The lac repressor binds to the lac operator to inhibit transcription in E. coli. This inhibition can be relieved by adding lactose or isopropyl-β-D-thiogalactopyranoside (IPTG).
  10838..10931   +  rep_origin     SV40 ori (fragment): SV40 origin of replication
  10956..10993   +  CDS            lacI (fragment): lac repressor; lacI; The lac repressor binds to the lac operator to inhibit transcription in E. coli. This inhibition can be relieved by adding lactose or isopropyl-β-D-thiogalactopyranoside (IPTG).
  11006..11027   +  protein_bind   CAP binding site: CAP binding activates transcription in the presence of cAMP. E. coli catabolite activator protein
  11042..11072   +  promoter       lac promoter: promoter for the E. coli lac operon
  11076..11098   +  protein_bind   lac operator (fragment): The lac repressor binds to the lac operator to inhibit transcription in E. coli. This inhibition can be relieved by adding lactose or isopropyl-β-D-thiogalactopyranoside (IPTG). lac repressor encoded by lacI
  11130..11213   +  polyA_signal   SV40 poly(A) signal (fragment): SV40 polyadenylation signal
  11380..329     +  CDS            nef (fragment) (across the origin): NEF_HV1BR - Experimental evidence at protein level: Swiss-Prot protein existence level 1. Extracellular Nef protein targets CD4(+) T-lymphocytes for apoptosis by interacting with CXCR4 surface receptors (PubMed:14990729). From Human immunodeficiency virus type 1 group M subtype B (isolate BRU/LAI) (HIV-1).
