[The description below was written by a language model from this plasmid's Addgene catalogue record and pLannotate feature annotations shown in this document.]
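Description:
WT TXNIP is a doxycycline-inducible lentiviral expression plasmid carrying wild-type human TXNIP (thioredoxin-interacting protein, also known as VDUP1 or ARRDC6) in the pINDUCER20 backbone. The roughly 1.17 kb coding sequence was introduced by Gateway cloning and sits between attB1 and attB2 sites, downstream of a tetracycline response element containing seven tetO copies fused to a minimal CMV promoter. The catalogue lists the promoter simply as CMV, but the feature table shows it is this Tet-responsive minimal form rather than the constitutive enhancer/promoter. No epitope tag or reporter fusion is annotated on the insert.

The vector is an all-in-one Tet-On system. A second cassette within the same provirus uses the human ubiquitin C promoter to drive rtTA3, the reverse tetracycline transactivator, followed by an EMCV IRES and the neomycin resistance gene. Transduced cells can therefore be selected with G418 and constitutively make the transactivator, which switches on TXNIP only when doxycycline is present. The HIV-1-derived elements include a truncated 5' LTR, the Ψ packaging signal, RRE, cPPT/CTS, a WPRE to enhance transcript expression, and a self-inactivating ΔU3 3' LTR. These allow packaging into lentiviral particles when helper functions are supplied in trans, followed by stable integration into mammalian cells.

In bacteria the plasmid is maintained through a high-copy ColE1/pUC-type origin and ampicillin resistance. The associated publication concerns the regulation of lysosomal trafficking of the glucose transporter GLUT1 by TXNIP and ubiquitin, which is consistent with using this construct for controlled TXNIP expression in human cells.
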