Addgene plasmid #200088: WT TXNIP
Purpose: Dox-inducible WT human TXNIP in pInducer20 vector
Depositing lab: Jason MacGurn. Depositing organization: Vanderbilt University. Publication: Lysosomal trafficking of the glucose transporter GLUT1 requires sequential regulation by TXNIP and ubiquitin. Qualls-Histed SJ, Nielsen CP, MacGurn JA. iScience. 2023 Feb 6;26(3):106150. doi: 10.1016/j.isci.2023.106150. eCollection 2023 Mar 17. PubMed 36890792.
Backbone
  Vector backbone: pINDUCER20
  Backbone size w/o insert (bp): 11794
  Total vector size (bp): 11380
  Vector type: Mammalian Expression, Lentiviral
  Selectable markers: Neomycin (select with G418)
Growth in bacteria
  Bacterial resistance: Ampicillin, 100 μg/mL
  Growth temperature: 30°C
  Growth strain: NEB Stable
  Copy number: High Copy
Gene/Insert
  Gene/Insert name: TXNIP
  Species: H. sapiens (human)
  Insert size (bp): 1174
  GenBank ID: NM_001313972.2
  Entrez Gene: TXNIP (a.k.a. ARRDC6, EST01027, HHCPA78, THIF, VDUP1)
  Promoter: CMV
  Cloning method: Gateway Cloning
  Sequencing primers: 5′ CAGAGCTCGTTTAGTGAACC
Terms and licenses: Academic/Nonprofit Terms; Industry Terms: Not Available to Industry
How to cite: WT TXNIP was a gift from Jason MacGurn (Addgene plasmid # 200088 ; http://n2t.net/addgene:200088 ; RRID:Addgene_200088)
